>Addgene plasmid #200715 | pDEST-Myc-FBW7]K404R | addgene full sequence | sequence record 394919 | Addgene NGS Result
GACGGATCGGGAGATCTCCCGATCCCCTATGGTGCACTCTCAGTACAATCTGCTCTGATGCCGCATAGTT
AAGCCAGTATCTGCTCCCTGCTTGTGTGTTGGAGGTCGCTGAGTAGTGCGCGAGCAAAATTTAAGCTACA
ACAAGGCAAGGCTTGACCGACAATTGCATGAAGAATCTGCTTAGGGTTAGGCGTTTTGCGCTGCTTCGCG
ATGTACGGGCCAGATATACGCGTTGACATTGATTATTGACTAGTTATTAATAGTAATCAATTACGGGGTC
ATTAGTTCATAGCCCATATATGGAGTTCCGCGTTACATAACTTACGGTAAATGGCCCGCCTGGCTGACCG
CCCAACGACCCCCGCCCATTGACGTCAATAATGACGTATGTTCCCATAGTAACGCCAATAGGGACTTTCC
ATTGACGTCAATGGGTGGAGTATTTACGGTAAACTGCCCACTTGGCAGTACATCAAGTGTATCATATGCC
AAGTACGCCCCCTATTGACGTCAATGACGGTAAATGGCCCGCCTGGCATTATGCCCAGTACATGACCTTA
TGGGACTTTCCTACTTGGCAGTACATCTACGTATTAGTCATCGCTATTACCATGGTGATGCGGTTTTGGC
AGTACATCAATGGGCGTGGATAGCGGTTTGACTCACGGGGATTTCCAAGTCTCCACCCCATTGACGTCAA
TGGGAGTTTGTTTTGGCACCAAAATCAACGGGACTTTCCAAAATGTCGTAACAACTCCGCCCCATTGACG
CAAATGGGCGGTAGGCGTGTACGGTGGGAGGTCTATATAAGCAGAGCTCTCTGGCTAACTAGAGAACCCA
CTGCTTACTGGCTTATCGAAATTAATACGACTCACTATAGGGAGACCCAAGCTTCCACCATGGAACAAAA
GCTGATTTCTGAAGAAGACTTGGGAATTATCACAAGTTTGTACAAAAAAGCAGGCTTTAATCAGGAACTG
CTCTCTGTGGGCAGCAAAAGACGACGAACTGGAGGCTCTCTGAGAGGTAACCCTTCCTCAAGCCAGGTAG
ATGAAGAACAGATGAATCGTGTGGTAGAGGAGGAACAGCAACAGCAACTCAGACAACAAGAGGAGGAGCA
CACTGCAAGGAATGGTGAAGTTGTTGGAGTAGAACCTAGACCTGGAGGCCAAAATGATTCCCAGCAAGGA
CAGTTGGAAGAAAACAATAATAGATTTATTTCGGTAGATGAGGACTCCTCAGGAAACCAAGAAGAACAAG
AGGAAGATGAAGAACATGCTGGTGAACAAGATGAGGAGGATGAGGAGGAGGAGGAGATGGACCAGGAGAG
TGACGATTTTGATCAGTCTGATGATAGTAGCAGAGAAGATGAACATACACATACTAACAGTGTCACGAAC
TCCAGTAGTATTGTGGACCTGCCCGTTCACCAACTCTCCTCCCCATTCTATACAAAAACAACAAAAATGA
AAAGAAAGTTGGACCATGGTTCTGAGGTCCGCTCTTTTTCTTTGGGAAAGAAACCATGCAAAGTCTCAGA
ATATACAAGTACCACTGGGCTTGTACCATGTTCAGCAACACCAACAACTTTTGGGGACCTCAGAGCAGCC
AATGGCCAAGGGCAACAACGACGCCGAATTACATCTGTCCAGCCACCTACAGGCCTCCAGGAATGGCTAA
AAATGTTTCAGAGCTGGAGTGGACCAGAGAAATTGCTTGCTTTAGATGAACTCATTGATAGTTGTGAACC
AACACAAGTAAAACATATGATGCAAGTGATAGAACCCCAGTTTCAACGAGACTTCATTTCATTGCTCCCT
AAAGAGTTGGCACTCTATGTGCTTTCATTCCTGGAACCCAAAGACCTGCTACAAGCAGCTCAGACATGTC
GCTACTGGAGAATTTTGGCTGAAGACAACCTTCTCTGGAGAGAGAAATGCAAAGAAGAGGGGATTGATGA
ACCATTGCACATCAAGAGAAGAAAAGTAATAAAACCAGGTTTCATACACAGTCCATGGAAAAGTGCATAC
ATCAGACAGCACAGAATTGATACTAACTGGAGGCGAGGAGAACTCAAATCTCCTAAGGTGCTGAAAGGAC
ATGATGATCATGTGATCACATGCTTACAGTTTTGTGGTAACCGAATAGTTAGTGGTTCTGATGACAACAC
TTTAAGAGTTTGGTCAGCAGTCACAGGCAAATGTCTGAGAACATTAGTGGGACATACAGGTGGAGTATGG
TCATCACAAATGAGAGACAACATCATCATTAGTGGATCTACAGATCGGACACTCAAAGTGTGGAATGCAG
AGACTGGAGAATGTATACACACCTTATATGGGCATACTTCCACTGTGCGTTGTATGCATCTTCATGAAAA
AAGAGTTGTTAGCGGTTCTCGAGATGCCACTCTTAGGGTTTGGGATATTGAGACAGGCCAGTGTTTACAT
GTTTTGATGGGTCATGTTGCAGCAGTCCGCTGTGTTCAATATGATGGCAGGAGGGTTGTTAGTGGAGCAT
ATGATTTTATGGTAAAGGTGTGGGATCCAGAGACTGAAACCTGTCTACACACGTTGCAGGGGCATACTAA
TAGAGTCTATTCATTACAGTTTGATGGTATCCATGTGGTGAGTGGATCTCTTGATACATCAATCCGTGTT
TGGGATGTGGAGACAGGGAATTGCATTCACACGTTAACAGGGCACCAGTCGTTAACAAGTGGAATGGAAC
TCAAAGACAATATTCTTGTCTCTGGGAATGCAGATTCTACAGTTAAAATCTGGGATATCAAAACAGGACA
GTGTTTACAAACATTGCAAGGTCCCAACAAGCATCAGAGTACTGTGACCTGTTTACAGTTCAACAAGAAC
TTTGTAATTACCAGCTCAGATGATGGAACTGTAAAACTATGGGACTTGAAAACGGGTGAATTTATTCGAA
ACCTAGTCACATTGGAGAGTGGGGGGAGTGGGGGAGTTGTGTGGCGGATCAGAGCCTCAAACACAAAGCT
GGTGTGTGCAGTTGGGAGTCGGAATGGGACTGAAGAAACCAAGCTGCTGGTGCTGGACTTTGATGTGGAC
ATGAAGTGAAACCCAGCTTTCTTGTACAAAGTGGTGATAATTCACTCGAGCATGCATCTAGAGGGCCCTA
TTCTATAGTGTCACCTAAATGCTAGAGCTCGCTGATCAGCCTCGACTGTGCCTTCTAGTTGCCAGCCATC
TGTTGTTTGCCCCTCCCCCGTGCCTTCCTTGACCCTGGAAGGTGCCACTCCCACTGTCCTTTCCTAATAA
AATGAGGAAATTGCATCGCATTGTCTGAGTAGGTGTCATTCTATTCTGGGGGGTGGGGTGGGGCAGGACA
GCAAGGGGGAGGATTGGGAAGACAATAGCAGGCATGCTGGGGATGCGGTGGGCTCTATGGCTTCTGAGGC
GGAAAGAACCAGCTGGGGCTCTAGGGGGTATCCCC
[124 nt withheld, positions 3466-3589]
C
[91 nt withheld, positions 3591-3681]
A
[49 nt withheld, positions 3683-3731]
CCTTTGACGTTGGAGTCCACGTTCTTT
[37 nt withheld, positions 3759-3795]
ACCCTATCTCGGTCTATTCTTTTGATTTATAAGGGATTTTGCCGATTTCGGCCTATTGGTTAAAAAATGA
GCTGATTTAACAAAAATTTAACGCGAATTAATTCTGTGGAATGTGTGTCAGTTAGGGTGTGGAAAGTCCC
CAGGCTCCCCAGCAGGCAGAAGTATGCAAAGCATGCATCTCAATTAGTCAGCAACCAGGTGTGGAAAGTC
CCCAGGCTCCCCAGCAGGCAGAAGTATGCAAAGCATGCATCTCAATTAGTCAGCAACCATAGTCCCGCCC
CTAACTCCGCCCATCCCGCCCCTAACTCCGCCCAGTTCCGCCCATTCTCCGCCCCATGGCTGACTAATTT
TTTTTATTTATGCAGAGGCCGAGGCCGCCTCTGCCTCTGAGCTATTCCAGAAGTAGTGAGGAGGCTTTTT
TGGAGGCCTAGGCTTTTGCAAAAAGCTCCCGGGAGCTTGTATATCCATTTTCGGATCTGATCAAGAGACA
GGATGAGGATCGTTTCGCATGATTGAACAAGATGGATTGCACGCAGGTTCTCCGGCCGCTTGGGTGGAGA
GGCTATTCGGCTATGACTGGGCACAACAGACAATCGGCTGCTCTGATGCCGCCGTGTTCCGGCTGTCAGC
GCAGGGGCGCCCGGTTCTTTTTGTCAAGACCGACCTGTCCGGTGCCCTGAATGAACTGCAGGACGAGGCA
GCGCGGCTATCGTGGCTGGCCACGACGGGCGTTCCTTGCGCAGCTGTGCTCGACGTTGTCACTGAAGCGG
GAAGGGACTGGCTGCTATTGGGCGAAGTGCCGGGGCAGGATCTCCTGTCATCTCACCTTGCTCCTGCCGA
GAAAGTATCCATCATGGCTGATGCAATGCGGCGGCTGCATACGCTTGATCCGGCTACCTGCCCATTCGAC
CACCAAGCGAAACATCGCATCGAGCGAGCACGTACTCGGATGGAAGCCGGTCTTGTCGATCAGGATGATC
TGGACGAAGAGCATCAGGGGCTCGCGCCAGCCGAACTGTTCGCCAGGCTCAAGGCGCGCATGCCCGACGG
CGAGGATCTCGTCGTGACCCATGGCGATGCCTGCTTGCCGAATATCATGGTGGAAAATGGCCGCTTTTCT
GGATTCATCGACTGTGGCCGGCTGGGTGTGGCGGACCGCTATCAGGACATAGCGTTGGCTACCCGTGATA
TTGCTGAAGAGCTTGGCGGCGAATGGGCTGACCGCTTCCTCGTGCTTTACGGTATCGCCGCTCCCGATTC
GCAGCGCATCGCCTTCTATCGCCTTCTTGACGAGTTCTTCTGAGCGGGACTCTGGGGTTCGAAATGACCG
ACCAAGCGACGCCCAACCTGCCATCACGAGATTTCGATTCCACCGCCGCCTTCTATGAAAGGTTGGGCTT
CGGAATCGTTTTCCGGGACGCCGGCTGGATGATCCTCCAGCGCGGGGATCTCATGCTGGAGTTCTTCGCC
CACCCCAACTTGTTTATTGCAGCTTATAATGGTTACAAATAAAGCAATAGCATCACAAATTTCACAAATA
AAGCATTTTTTTCACTGCATTCTAGTTGTGGTTTGTCCAAACTCATCAATGTATCTTATCATGTCTGTAT
ACCGTCGACCTCTAGCTAGAGCTTGGCGTAATCATGGTCATAGCTGTTTCCTGTGTGAAATTGTTATCCG
CTCACAATTCCACACAACATACGAGCCGGAAGCATAAAGTGTAAAGCCTGGGGTGCCTAATGAGTGAGCT
AACTCACATTAATTGCGTTGCGCTCACTGCCCGCTTTCCAGTCGGGAAACCTGTCGTGCCAGCTGCATTA
ATGAATCGGCCAACGCGCGGGGAGAGGCGGTTTGCGTATTGGGCGCTCTTCCGCTTCCTCGCTCACTGAC
TCGCTGCGCTCGGTCGTTCGGCTGCGGCGAGCGGTATCAGCTCACTCAAAGGCGGTAATACGGTTATCCA
CAGAATCAGGGGATAACGCAGGAAAGAACATGTGAGCAAAAGGCCAGCAAAAGGCCAGGAACCGTAAAAA
GGCCGCGTTGCTGGCGTTTTTCCATAGGCTCCGCCCCCCTGACGAGCATCACAAAAATCGACGCTCAAGT
CAGAGGTGGCGAAACCCGACAGGACTATAAAGATACCAGGCGTTTCCCCCTGGAAGCTCCCTCGTGCGCT
CTCCTGTTCCGACCCTGCCGCTTACCGGATACCTGTCCGCCTTTCTCCCTTCGGGAAGCGTGGCGCTTTC
TCATAGCTCACGCTGTAGGTATCTCAGTTCGGTGTAGGTCGTTCGCTCCAAGCTGGGCTGTGTGCACGAA
CCCCCCGTTCAGCCCGACCGCTGCGCCTTATCCGGTAACTATCGTCTTGAGTCCAACCCGGTAAGACACG
ACTTATCGCCACTGGCAGCAGCCACTGGTAACAGGATTAGCAGAGCGAGGTATGTAGGCGGTGCTACAGA
GTTCTTGAAGTGGTGGCCTAACTACGGCTACACTAGAAGAACAGTATTTGGTATCTGCGCTCTGCTGAAG
CCAGTTACCTTCGGAAAAAGAGTTGGTAGCTCTTGATCCGGCAAACAAACCACCGCTGGTAGCGGTGGTT
TTTTTGTTTGCAAGCAGCAGATTACGCGCAGAAAAAAAGGATCTCAAGAAGATCCTTTGATCTTTTCTAC
GGGGTCTGACGCTCAGTGGAACGAAAACTCACGTTAAGGGATTTTGGTCATGAGATTATCAAAAAGGATC
TTCACCTAGATCCTTTTAAATTAAAAATGAAGTTTTAAATCAATCTAAAGTATATATGAGTAAACTTGGT
CTGACAGTTACCAATGCTTAATCAGTGAGGCACCTATCTCAGCGATCTGTCTATTTCGTTCATCCATAGT
TGCCTGACTCCCCGTCGTGTAGATAACTACGATACGGGAGGGCTTACCATCTGGCCCCAGTGCTGCAATG
ATACCGCGAGACCCACGCTCACCGGCTCCAGATTTATCAGCAATAAACCAGCCAGCCGGAAGGGCCGAGC
GCAGAAGTGGTCCTGCAACTTTATCCGCCTCCATCCAGTCTATTAATTGTTGCCGGGAAGCTAGAGTAAG
TAGTTCGCCAGTTAATAGTTTGCGCAACGTTGTTGCCATTGCTACAGGCATCGTGGTGTCACGCTCGTCG
TTTGGTATGGCTTCATTCAGCTCCGGTTCCCAACGATCAAGGCGAGTTACATGATCCCCCATGTTGTGCA
AAAAAGCGGTTAGCTCCTTCGGTCCTCCGATCGTTGTCAGAAGTAAGTTGGCCGCAGTGTTATCACTCAT
GGTTATGGCAGCACTGCATAATTCTCTTACTGTCATGCCATCCGTAAGATGCTTTTCTGTGACTGGTGAG
TACTCAACCAAGTCATTCTGAGAATAGTGTATGCGGCGACCGAGTTGCTCTTGCCCGGCGTCAATACGGG
ATAATACCGCGCCACATAGCAGAACTTTAAAAGTGCTCATCATTGGAAAACGTTCTTCGGGGCGAAAACT
CTCAAGGATCTTACCGCTGTTGAGATCCAGTTCGATGTAACCCACTCGTGCACCCAACTGATCTTCAGCA
TCTTTTACTTTCACCAGCGTTTCTGGGTGAGCAAAAACAGGAAGGCAAAATGCCGCAAAAAAGGGAATAA
GGGCGACACGGAAATGTTGAATACTCATACTCTTCCTTTTTCAATATTATTGAAGCATTTATCAGGGTTA
TTGTCTCATGAGCGGATACATATTTGAATGTATTTAGAAAAATAAACAAATAGGGGTTCCGCGCACATTT
CCCCGAAAAGTGCCACCTGACGTC
Features (pLannotate 1.2.2; 24 found; start..end, strand, type, name):
     28..80      -  misc_feature   bom (fragment): basis of mobility region from pBR322
    235..614     +  enhancer       CMV enhancer: human cytomegalovirus immediate early enhancer
    615..818     +  promoter       CMV promoter: human cytomegalovirus (CMV) immediate early promoter
    814..847     +  LTR            5' LTR (truncated) (fragment): truncated 5' long terminal repeat (LTR) from HIV-1
    863..881     +  promoter       T7 promoter: promoter for bacteriophage T7 RNA polymerase
    903..928     +  CDS            13xMyc (fragment): 13 tandem Myc epitope tags
    942..966     +  protein_bind   attB1: mutant version of attB; recombination site for the Gateway® BP reaction BP Clonase™
    969..3086    +  CDS            FBXW7: FBXW7_HUMAN - Also known as FBW7 From Homo sapiens (Human).
   3091..3115    -  protein_bind   attB2: mutant version of attB; recombination site for the Gateway® BP reaction BP Clonase™
   3152..3170    -  promoter       SP6 promoter: promoter for bacteriophage SP6 RNA polymerase
   3196..3420    +  polyA_signal   bGH poly(A) signal: bovine growth hormone polyadenylation signal
   3424..3445    +  promoter       SV40 promoter (fragment): SV40 enhancer and early promoter
   3466..3894    +  rep_origin     f1 ori (sequence partly withheld): f1 bacteriophage origin of replication; arrow indicates direction of (+) strand synthesis
   3908..4237    +  promoter       SV40 promoter: SV40 enhancer and early promoter
   4304..5095    +  CDS            neo: KKA2_KLEPN - Also known as kan, nptII. Experimental evidence at protein level: Swiss-Prot protein existence level 1. Resistance to kanamycin, neomycin, paromomycin, ribostamycin, butirosin and gentamicin B. From Klebsiella pneumoniae.
   5119..5277    +  CDS            ble (fragment): BLE_KLEPN - Experimental evidence at protein level: Swiss-Prot protein existence level 1. Binding protein with a strong affinity to the bleomycin family of antibiotics. Binds to CL990; an antimitotic-antibiotic compound. From Klebsiella pneumoniae.
   5272..5393    +  polyA_signal   SV40 poly(A) signal: SV40 polyadenylation signal
   5466..5482    -  protein_bind   lac operator: The lac repressor binds to the lac operator to inhibit transcription in E. coli. This inhibition can be relieved by adding lactose or isopropyl-β-D-thiogalactopyranoside (IPTG). lac repressor encoded by lacI
   5490..5520    -  promoter       lac promoter: promoter for the E. coli lac operon
   5535..5556    -  protein_bind   CAP binding site: CAP binding activates transcription in the presence of cAMP. E. coli catabolite activator protein
   5569..5661    -  CDS            lacI (fragment): lac repressor; lacI; The lac repressor binds to the lac operator to inhibit transcription in E. coli. This inhibition can be relieved by adding lactose or isopropyl-β-D-thiogalactopyranoside (IPTG).
   5844..6432    -  rep_origin     ori: high-copy-number ColE1/pMB1/pBR322/pUC origin of replication
   6603..7463    -  CDS            AmpR: β-lactamase; bla; confers resistance to ampicillin, carbenicillin, and related antibiotics
   7464..7568    -  promoter       AmpR promoter: bla
