[The description below was written by a language model from this plasmid's Addgene catalogue record and pLannotate feature annotations shown in this document.]
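Description:
pDEST-Myc-FBW7]K404R is a mammalian expression plasmid of about 7.6 kb, built by Gateway cloning into the pDEST-Myc backbone, that drives overexpression of an N-terminally Myc-tagged human FBW7 (FBXW7, also called hCDC4), isoform 1. It is propagated in E. coli from a high-copy ColE1/pUC-type origin under ampicillin selection (AmpR with its own bla promoter), and it also carries an f1 origin for single-stranded DNA production.

The expression cassette runs from the CMV immediate-early enhancer and promoter through a short Myc epitope segment supplied by the backbone, an attB1 site, the roughly 2.1 kb FBXW7 coding sequence, an attB2 site and the bovine growth hormone polyadenylation signal. The attB sites are the scars left by the Gateway recombination that installed the insert. T7 and SP6 promoters flank the cassette and can serve for in vitro transcription or as sequencing primer sites. The catalogue lists the mammalian selectable marker as not known, but the feature table shows an SV40 promoter driving a neomycin phosphotransferase gene followed by an SV40 poly(A) signal, an arrangement that normally allows G418 selection of transfected cells. The small HIV-1 LTR, ble, lacI and bom annotations are short fragments, most likely backbone remnants or annotation-tool matches rather than working elements.

The record is inconsistent about the mutation: the plasmid name and stated purpose describe a lysine 404 to arginine substitution, whereas the mutation field says K404 is changed to alanine, so the codon should be checked against the sequence. The stated use is overexpression of the mutant and its detection by western blotting. The associated publication concerns ubiquitin-dependent proteasomal degradation of FBW7.
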