Addgene plasmid #200715: pDEST-Myc-FBW7]K404R
Purpose: The plasmid expresses Myc-tagged FBW7 human isoform 1 with Lys404 to Arg mutation. Used for overexpression and detection by western blotting.
Depositing lab: Omar Khan. Depositing organization: Hamad Bin Khalifa University. Publication: Proteasomal degradation of the tumour suppressor FBW7 requires branched ubiquitylation by TRIP12. Khan OM, Almagro J, Nelson JK, Horswell S, Encheva V, Keyan KS, Clurman BE, Snijders AP, Behrens A. Nat Commun. 2021 Apr 6;12(1):2043. doi: 10.1038/s41467-021-22319-5. PubMed 33824312.
Backbone
  Vector backbone: pDEST-Myc
  Vector type: Mammalian Expression
  Selectable markers: not known.
Growth in bacteria
  Bacterial resistance: Ampicillin, 100 μg/mL
  Growth temperature: 37°C
  Growth strain: DH5alpha
  Copy number: High Copy
Gene/Insert
  Gene/Insert name: FBW7 (alt name: hCDC4, FBW7 isoform 1)
  Species: H. sapiens (human)
  Insert size (bp): 2100
  Mutation: FBW7 K404 is mutated to Alanine.
  GenBank ID: NM_001349798.2
  Entrez Gene: FBXW7 (a.k.a. AGO, CDC4, DEDHIL, FBW6, FBW7, FBX30, FBXO30, FBXW6, SEL-10, SEL10, hAgo, hCdc4)
  Promoter: CMV
  Tag / fusion protein: Myc (N terminal on backbone)
  Cloning method: Gateway Cloning
  Sequencing primers: 5′ CMV Forward
Terms and licenses: Academic/Nonprofit Terms; Industry Terms: Not Available to Industry
How to cite: pDEST-Myc-FBW7]K404R was a gift from Omar Khan (Addgene plasmid # 200715 ; http://n2t.net/addgene:200715 ; RRID:Addgene_200715)
